Addgene plasmid #89726: T7-AglC-His6
Purpose: Expresses AglC from M. voltae with an N-terminal T7 tag and a C-terminal His6 tag. Plasmid has codons optimized for E. coli expression.
Depositing lab: Barbara Imperiali. Depositing organization: Massachusetts Institute of Technology. Publication: Chemoenzymatic Synthesis and Applications of Prokaryote-Specific UDP-Sugars. Zamora CY, Schocker NS, Chang MM, Imperiali B. Methods Enzymol. 2017;597:145-186. doi: 10.1016/bs.mie.2017.06.003. Epub 2017 Jul 5. PubMed 28935101.
Backbone
  Vector backbone: pET24a(+)
  Backbone manufacturer: EMD Biosciences
  Backbone size w/o insert (bp): 5310
  Total vector size (bp): 6276
  Vector type: Bacterial Expression
Growth in bacteria
  Bacterial resistance: Kanamycin, 50 μg/mL
  Growth temperature: 37°C
  Growth strain: DH5alpha
  Copy number: Unknown
Gene/Insert
  Gene/Insert name: AglC
  Species: Methanococcus voltae
  Insert size (bp): 966
  GenBank ID: EU726231.1
  Tag / fusion protein: T7 (N terminal on backbone); His6 (C terminal on backbone)
  Cloning method: Restriction Enzyme; 5′ cloning site BamHI (unknown if destroyed); 3′ cloning site XhoI (unknown if destroyed)
  Sequencing primers: 5′ ATGAATTTTATTTCAATAATAATTCCTACGTTCAATGAAGAAAA; 3′ TTATTTAAAAGTTGAATTTCCTTTTATTAATCCTTTAAAGA
Terms and licenses: Academic/Nonprofit Terms; Industry Terms: Not Available to Industry
How to cite: T7-AglC-His6 was a gift from Barbara Imperiali (Addgene plasmid # 89726 ; http://n2t.net/addgene:89726 ; RRID:Addgene_89726)
