[The description below was written by a language model from this plasmid's Addgene catalogue record and pLannotate feature annotations shown in this document.]
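Description:
T7-AglC-His6 is a bacterial expression plasmid built on the pET24a(+) backbone for producing the Methanococcus voltae glycosyltransferase AglC in E. coli. The roughly 966 bp AglC coding sequence, codon-optimized for E. coli, was inserted between BamHI and XhoI sites so that it reads in frame with two backbone-encoded tags: the N-terminal T7 tag (the phage gene 10 leader peptide, which also supports efficient translation initiation and serves as an epitope) and a C-terminal His6 tag for metal-affinity purification. The annotation software labels the latter as a fragment of a 9xHis tag, consistent with six histidines. Transcription is driven by a T7 promoter followed immediately by a lac operator, with the T7 gene 10 ribosome binding site upstream and a T7 terminator downstream. The plasmid carries its own lacI gene and promoter, so expression stays repressed until IPTG is added in a host that supplies T7 RNA polymerase.

The plasmid is selected with kanamycin through the aph(3')-Ia KanR gene and replicates from a pBR322-type ColE1 origin accompanied by the bom site and rop gene, which normally restrains copy number; the catalogue lists copy number as unknown. An f1 origin is also present. The short TcR, AmpR promoter and solubility-tag fragments in the annotation appear to be residual backbone sequence rather than functional elements. The sequenced record is 6,235 nt, slightly shorter than the stated 6,276 bp total. AglC transfers a diacetamido-glucuronic acid from its UDP-sugar donor onto dolichyl-phosphate-GlcNAc during assembly of the N-linked glycan found on archaeal S-layer glycoprotein and flagellins, and the associated publication concerns chemoenzymatic synthesis and applications of prokaryote-specific UDP-sugars.
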