Features (pLannotate 1.2.2; 20 found; start..end, strand, type, name):
      1..19      +  promoter       T7 promoter: promoter for bacteriophage T7 RNA polymerase
     20..44      +  protein_bind   lac operator: The lac repressor binds to the lac operator to inhibit transcription in E. coli. This inhibition can be relieved by adding lactose or isopropyl-β-D-thiogalactopyranoside (IPTG). lac repressor encoded by lacI
     59..81      +  RBS            RBS: efficient ribosome binding site from bacteriophage T7 gene 10 (Olins and Rangwala, 1989)
     89..121     +  CDS            T7 tag (gene 10 leader): leader peptide from bacteriophage T7 gene 10 promotes efficient translation in E. coli
    131..1093    +  CDS            aglC: AGLC_METVO - Experimental evidence at protein level: Swiss-Prot protein existence level 1. Involved in the assembly of an N-linked disaccharide that decorates the S-layer glycoprotein and flagellins (PubMed:18978056). AglC catalyzes the transfer of 2,3-diacetamido-2,3-dideoxy-alpha-D- glucuronic acid (Glc-2,3-diNAcA) from uridine 5'-diphospho 2,3- diacetamido-2,3-dideoxy-alpha-D-glucuronic acid (UDP-Glc-2,3-diNAcA) to the AglK product Dol-P-GlcNAc to yield Dol-P-GlcNAc-Glc-2,3-diNAcA (PubMed:23624439). AglC is specific for the monophosphate-linked Dol-P- GlcNAc (PubMed:23624439). From Methanoc
   1100..1117    +  CDS            9xHis (fragment): 9xHis affinity tag
   1127..1176    +  CDS            SET1 (fragment): solubility-enhancement tag derived from T7 phage gene 10B
   1184..1231    +  terminator     T7 terminator: transcription terminator for bacteriophage T7 RNA polymerase
   1268..1696    +  rep_origin     f1 ori (sequence partly withheld): f1 bacteriophage origin of replication; arrow indicates direction of (+) strand synthesis
   1749..1806    +  promoter       AmpR promoter (fragment): bla
   1815..2630    -  CDS            KanR: aminoglycoside phosphotransferase; aph(3')-Ia; confers resistance to kanamycin in bacteria or G418 (Geneticin®) in eukaryotes
   2752..3340    +  rep_origin     ori: high-copy-number ColE1/pMB1/pBR322/pUC origin of replication
   3526..3665    -  misc_feature   bom: basis of mobility region from pBR322
   3767..3958    -  CDS            rop: Rop protein, which maintains plasmids at low copy number; rop
   3975..4355    +  CDS            YPB1_ECOLX: Protein predicted: Swiss-Prot protein existence level 4. From Escherichia coli.
   4427..4718    -  CDS            TcR (fragment): tetracycline efflux protein; tet; confers resistance to tetracycline
   4733..4754    -  protein_bind   CAP binding site: CAP binding activates transcription in the presence of cAMP. E. coli catabolite activator protein
   4767..5849    -  CDS            lacI: lac repressor; lacI; The lac repressor binds to the lac operator to inhibit transcription in E. coli. This inhibition can be relieved by adding lactose or isopropyl-β-D-thiogalactopyranoside (IPTG).
   5850..5927    -  promoter       lacI promoter: lacI
   5935..6214    -  CDS            TcR (fragment): tetracycline efflux protein; tet; confers resistance to tetracycline
>Addgene plasmid #89726 | T7-AglC-His6 | addgene full sequence | sequence record 205272 | Addgene NGS Result
TAATACGACTCACTATAGGGGAATTGTGAGCGGATAACAATTCCCCTCTAGAAATAATTTTGTTTAACTT
TAAGAAGGAGATATACATATGGCTAGCATGACTGGTGGACAGCAAATGGGTCGCGGATCCATGAATTTTA
TCTCCATTATCATCCCTACGTTCAACGAGGAAAAATATATCACTAAATGCCTGGAGAACTGGTTTAACCA
GGATTACCCGAAAGAAAACTACGAAATCCTGATCTTTGACGGTAAGTCTACCGACAAAACTCTGGATGTT
ATCAAAGAACTGCAGAAGAAACACAACTTCGAAAACATTAAAATCTATACCAACGAAAAGCGCAAACAGG
TATACGCATTTAATGAAGGCATCAAAAATGCGAACGGCGATTTTTTCATCATTTTCGGTGCTCATGCGTA
TCCGGAACAAGATTTCCTGAAAAACAACATTGAAACCTACCAGCGTATCAAGAAAGAAGAACCGAAACTG
GCGGGCGTGGGTGGTATTATCAACAAAATCTCCGAAAACATGTCTGCGGAGATCGCTAAAGTAATCTATT
CTACTCCGCTGTCTGGCGGCTCTTCTTTTTGGTACGCCAAAGAGGGTTTCTTCTCCAACACCGTGGTTTA
TGGTATGTACGACACCAAAATGATTAAAGAGTCCGAAATCCTGTTTGATACCGACTTCATCACCGGCCAG
GACTTCGAATTCAACCTGCACCTGATCAAGGAAGGCTTCAAACTGTACACTAACCCGAACATCGTTTCTA
GCTATTACACCCGTTCTAGCGTCAAAAAGTTTATCAAACAGACGATTTCCTACGGCGCCGCTAAAGGTCT
GATGATTCGTAAAGGCTACTTTAACATTCTGTGGCTGTTCCCATTCGGTTTCCTGTTCATGCTGCTGAGC
ATCATCATTACCGGCCTGCTGATTTTCATCTACATCATGGCAATTCTGATCGACACCATCCGCCTGCTGA
TCAAAACTCGTGAACCGCTGTACATCGCACTGCCGATTCTGCTGTTCCTGTTCCACTGTCTGATCAGCTA
TGGTTTCTTCAAAGGTCTGATTAAGGGTAATTCTACCTTCAAACTCGAGCACCACCACCACCACCACTGA
GATCCGGCTGCTAACAAAGCCCGAAAGGAAGCTGAGTTGGCTGCTGCCACCGCTGAGCAATAACTAGCAT
AACCCCTTGGGGCCTCTAAACGGGTCTTGAGGGGTTTTTTGCTGAAAGGAGGAACTATATCCGGATTGGC
GAATGGG
[124 nt withheld, positions 1268-1391]
C
[91 nt withheld, positions 1393-1483]
A
[49 nt withheld, positions 1485-1533]
CCTTTGACGTTGGAGTCCACGTTCTTT
[37 nt withheld, positions 1561-1597]
ACCCTATCTCGGTCTATTCTTTTGATTTATAAGGGATTTTGCCGATTTCGGCCTATTGGTTAAAAAATGA
GCTGATTTAACAAAAATTTAACGCGAATTTTAACAAAATATTAACGCTTACAATTTAGGTGGCACTTTTC
GGGGAAATGTGCGCGGAACCCCTATTTGTTTATTTTTCTAAATACATTCAAATATGTATCCGCTCATGAA
TTAATTCTTAGAAAAACTCATCGAGCATCAAATGAAACTGCAATTTATTCATATCAGGATTATCAATACC
ATATTTTTGAAAAAGCCGTTTCTGTAATGAAGGAGAAAACTCACCGAGGCAGTTCCATAGGATGGCAAGA
TCCTGGTATCGGTCTGCGATTCCGACTCGTCCAACATCAATACAACCTATTAATTTCCCCTCGTCAAAAA
TAAGGTTATCAAGTGAGAAATCACCATGAGTGACGACTGAATCCGGTGAGAATGGCAAAAGTTTATGCAT
TTCTTTCCAGACTTGTTCAACAGGCCAGCCATTACGCTCGTCATCAAAATCACTCGCATCAACCAAACCG
TTATTCATTCGTGATTGCGCCTGAGCGAGACGAAATACGCGATCGCTGTTAAAAGGACAATTACAAACAG
GAATCGAATGCAACCGGCGCAGGAACACTGCCAGCGCATCAACAATATTTTCACCTGAATCAGGATATTC
TTCTAATACCTGGAATGCTGTTTTCCCGGGGATCGCAGTGGTGAGTAACCATGCATCATCAGGAGTACGG
ATAAAATGCTTGATGGTCGGAAGAGGCATAAATTCCGTCAGCCAGTTTAGTCTGACCATCTCATCTGTAA
CATCATTGGCAACGCTACCTTTGCCATGTTTCAGAAACAACTCTGGCGCATCGGGCTTCCCATACAATCG
ATAGATTGTCGCACCTGATTGCCCGACATTATCGCGAGCCCATTTATACCCATATAAATCAGCATCCATG
TTGGAATTTAATCGCGGCCTAGAGCAAGACGTTTCCCGTTGAATATGGCTCATAACACCCCTTGTATTAC
TGTTTATGTAAGCAGACAGTTTTATTGTTCATGACCAAAATCCCTTAACGTGAGTTTTCGTTCCACTGAG
CGTCAGACCCCGTAGAAAAGATCAAAGGATCTTCTTGAGATCCTTTTTTTCTGCGCGTAATCTGCTGCTT
GCAAACAAAAAAACCACCGCTACCAGCGGTGGTTTGTTTGCCGGATCAAGAGCTACCAACTCTTTTTCCG
AAGGTAACTGGCTTCAGCAGAGCGCAGATACCAAATACTGTCCTTCTAGTGTAGCCGTAGTTAGGCCACC
ACTTCAAGAACTCTGTAGCACCGCCTACATACCTCGCTCTGCTAATCCTGTTACCAGTGGCTGCTGCCAG
TGGCGATAAGTCGTGTCTTACCGGGTTGGACTCAAGACGATAGTTACCGGATAAGGCGCAGCGGTCGGGC
TGAACGGGGGGTTCGTGCACACAGCCCAGCTTGGAGCGAACGACCTACACCGAACTGAGATACCTACAGC
GTGAGCTATGAGAAAGCGCCACGCTTCCCGAAGGGAGAAAGGCGGACAGGTATCCGGTAAGCGGCAGGGT
CGGAACAGGAGAGCGCACGAGGGAGCTTCCAGGGGGAAACGCCTGGTATCTTTATAGTCCTGTCGGGTTT
CGCCACCTCTGACTTGAGCGTCGATTTTTGTGATGCTCGTCAGGGGGGCGGAGCCTATGGAAAAACGCCA
GCAACGCGGCCTTTTTACGGTTCCTGGCCTTTTGCTGGCCTTTTGCTCACATGTTCTTTCCTGCGTTATC
CCCTGATTCTGTGGATAACCGTATTACCGCCTTTGAGTGAGCTGATACCGCTCGCCGCAGCCGAACGACC
GAGCGCAGCGAGTCAGTGAGCGAGGAAGCGGAAGAGCGCCTGATGCGGTATTTTCTCCTTACGCATCTGT
GCGGTATTTCACACCGCAATGGTGCACTCTCAGTACAATCTGCTCTGATGCCGCATAGTTAAGCCAGTAT
ACACTCCGCTATCGCTACGTGACTGGGTCATGGCTGCGCCCCGACACCCGCCAACACCCGCTGACGCGCC
CTGACGGGCTTGTCTGCTCCCGGCATCCGCTTACAGACAAGCTGTGACCGTCTCCGGGAGCTGCATGTGT
CAGAGGTTTTCACCGTCATCACCGAAACGCGCGAGGCAGCTGCGGTAAAGCTCATCAGCGTGGTCGTGAA
GCGATTCACAGATGTCTGCCTGTTCATCCGCGTCCAGCTCGTTGAGTTTCTCCAGAAGCGTTAATGTCTG
GCTTCTGATAAAGCGGGCCATGTTAAGGGCGGTTTTTTCCTGTTTGGTCACTGATGCCTCCGTGTAAGGG
GGATTTCTGTTCATGGGGGTAATGATACCGATGAAACGAGAGAGGATGCTCACGATACGGGTTACTGATG
ATGAACATGCCCGGTTACTGGAACGTTGTGAGGGTAAACAACTGGCGGTATGGATGCGGCGGGACCAGAG
AAAAATCACTCAGGGTCAATGCCAGCGCTTCGTTAATACAGATGTAGGTGTTCCACAGGGTAGCCAGCAG
CATCCTGCGATGCAGATCCGGAACATAATGGTGCAGGGCGCTGACTTCCGCGTTTCCAGACTTTACGAAA
CACGGAAACCGAAGACCATTCATGTTGTTGCTCAGGTCGCAGACGTTTTGCAGCAGCAGTCGCTTCACGT
TCGCTCGCGTATCGGTGATTCATTCTGCTAACCAGTAAGGCAACCCCGCCAGCCTAGCCGGGTCCTCAAC
GACAGGAGCACGATCATGCGCACCCGTGGGGCCGCCATGCCGGCGATAATGGCCTGCTTCTCGCCGAAAC
GTTTGGTGGCGGGACCAGTGACGAAGGCTTGAGCGAGGGCGTGCAAGATTCCGAATACCGCAAGCGACAG
GCCGATCATCGTCGCGCTCCAGCGAAAGCGGTCCTCGCCGAAAATGACCCAGAGCGCTGCCGGCACCTGT
CCTACGAGTTGCATGATAAAGAAGACAGTCATAAGTGCGGCGACGATAGTCATGCCCCGCGCCCACCGGA
AGGAGCTGACTGGGTTGAAGGCTCTCAAGGGCATCGGTCGAGATCCCGGTGCCTAATGAGTGAGCTAACT
TACATTAATTGCGTTGCGCTCACTGCCCGCTTTCCAGTCGGGAAACCTGTCGTGCCAGCTGCATTAATGA
ATCGGCCAACGCGCGGGGAGAGGCGGTTTGCGTATTGGGCGCCAGGGTGGTTTTTCTTTTCACCAGTGAG
ACGGGCAACAGCTGATTGCCCTTCACCGCCTGGCCCTGAGAGAGTTGCAGCAAGCGGTCCACGCTGGTTT
GCCCCAGCAGGCGAAAATCCTGTTTGATGGTGGTTAACGGCGGGATATAACATGAGCTGTCTTCGGTATC
GTCGTATCCCACTACCGAGATATCCGCACCAACGCGCAGCCCGGACTCGGTAATGGCGCGCATTGCGCCC
AGCGCCATCTGATCGTTGGCAACCAGCATCGCAGTGGGAACGATGCCCTCATTCAGCATTTGCATGGTTT
GTTGAAAACCGGACATGGCACTCCAGTCGCCTTCCCGTTCCGCTATCGGCTGAATTTGATTGCGAGTGAG
ATATTTATGCCAGCCAGCCAGACGCAGACGCGCCGAGACAGAACTTAATGGGCCCGCTAACAGCGCGATT
TGCTGGTGACCCAATGCGACCAGATGCTCCACGCCCAGTCGCGTACCGTCTTCATGGGAGAAAATAATAC
TGTTGATGGGTGTCTGGTCAGAGACATCAAGAAATAACGCCGGAACATTAGTGCAGGCAGCTTCCACAGC
AATGGCATCCTGGTCATCCAGCGGATAGTTAATGATCAGCCCACTGACGCGTTGCGCGAGAAGATTGTGC
ACCGCCGCTTTACAGGCTTCGACGCCGCTTCGTTCTACCATCGACACCACCACGCTGGCACCCAGTTGAT
CGGCGCGAGATTTAATCGCCGCGACAATTTGCGACGGCGCGTGCAGGGCCAGACTGGAGGTGGCAACGCC
AATCAGCAACGACTGTTTGCCCGCCAGTTGTTGTGCCACGCGGTTGGGAATGTAATTCAGCTCCGCCATC
GCCGCTTCCACTTTTTCCCGCGTTTTCGCAGAAACGTGGCTGGCCTGGTTCACCACGCGGGAAACGGTCT
GATAAGAGACACCGGCATACTCTGCGACATCGTATAACGTTACTGGTTTCACATTCACCACCCTGAATTG
ACTCTCTTCCGGGCGCTATCATGCCATACCGCGAAAGGTTTTGCGCCATTCGATGGTGTCCGGGATCTCG
ACGCTCTCCCTTATGCGACTCCTGCATTAGGAAGCAGCCCAGTAGTAGGTTGAGGCCGTTGAGCACCGCC
GCCGCAAGGAATGGTGCATGCAAGGAGATGGCGCCCAACAGTCCCCCGGCCACGGGGCCTGCCACCATAC
CCACGCCGAAACAAGCGCTCATGAGCCCGAAGTGGCGAGCCCGATCTTCCCCATCGGTGATGTCGGCGAT
ATAGGCGCCAGCAACCGCACCTGTGGCGCCGGTGATGCCGGCCACGATGCGTCCGGCGTAGAGGATCGAG
ATCTCGATCCCGCGAAAT
